Addgene plasmid #121324: pUC57-Kan_FR13_00109161
Purpose: Level 0 Golden-Gate compatible vector
Depositing lab: Sophien Kamoun. Depositing organization: Sainsbury Laboratory, Norwich. Publication: A Clone Resource of Magnaporthe oryzae Effectors That Share Sequence and Structural Similarities Across Host-Specific Lineages. Petit-Houdenot Y, Langner T, Harant A, Win J, Kamoun S. Mol Plant Microbe Interact. 2020 Aug;33(8):1032-1035. doi: 10.1094/MPMI-03-20-0052-A. Epub 2020 Jun 22. PubMed 32460610.
Backbone
  Vector backbone: pUC57-Kan
  Backbone size w/o insert (bp): 2626
  Vector type: Golden Gate
  Selectable markers: lacZ
Growth in bacteria
  Bacterial resistance: Kanamycin, 50 μg/mL
  Growth temperature: 37°C
  Growth strain: DH5alpha
  Copy number: High Copy
Gene/Insert
  Gene/Insert name: FR13_00109161
  Mutation: Magnaporthe oryzae
  Cloning method: Restriction Enzyme; 5′ cloning site EcoRV (unknown if destroyed); 3′ cloning site EcoRV (unknown if destroyed)
  Sequencing primers: 5′ M13Fw; 3′ M13Rv
Terms and licenses: Academic/Nonprofit Terms; Industry Terms: Not Available to Industry
How to cite: pUC57-Kan_FR13_00109161 was a gift from Sophien Kamoun (Addgene plasmid # 121324 ; http://n2t.net/addgene:121324 ; RRID:Addgene_121324)
