[The description below was written by a language model from this plasmid's Addgene catalogue record and pLannotate feature annotations shown in this document.]
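Description:
pUC57-Kan_FR13_00109161 is a small, high-copy E. coli cloning plasmid that serves as a Level 0 Golden Gate-compatible module. It carries a sequence designated FR13_00109161 from the rice blast fungus Magnaporthe oryzae. The associated publication describes a clone resource of M. oryzae effectors that share sequence and structural similarity across host-specific lineages, so the insert is presumably one such effector candidate. The record gives no further detail about the protein and does not say which portion of it is cloned. The backbone is pUC57-Kan (about 2.6 kb), and the full deposited sequence is 2,953 bp, which implies an insert of roughly 330 bp.

Replication relies on the high-copy ColE1/pUC-type origin. Selection is by kanamycin, through an aph(3')-Ia aminoglycoside phosphotransferase gene expressed from the bla (AmpR) promoter. The feature table also picks up short remnants of bom, rop and lacI, which are backbone vestiges rather than functional elements. The insert was placed at the EcoRV site within the lacZα region. In the annotation, an unannotated gap of about 400 bp lies between the lacZα fragment and the lac operator, lac promoter and CAP binding site, and this gap is consistent with the insert position. Interruption of lacZα explains why lacZ is listed as a screening marker, and the flanking M13 forward and reverse primer sites allow sequence verification.

The table annotates no eukaryotic promoter, tag or terminator, so the plasmid is a storage and donor module rather than an expression construct. As a Level 0 part, the insert is meant to be released by a Type IIS restriction enzyme and assembled with promoters, tags and terminators into higher-level Golden Gate vectors. The record does not state the specific enzyme or the overhangs.
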