Features (pLannotate 1.2.2; 10 found; start..end, strand, type, name):
    137..236     +  misc_feature   bom (fragment): basis of mobility region from pBR322
    242..399     -  CDS            lacZα (fragment): LacZα fragment of β-galactosidase; lacZ fragment
    801..817     -  protein_bind   lac operator: The lac repressor binds to the lac operator to inhibit transcription in E. coli. This inhibition can be relieved by adding lactose or isopropyl-β-D-thiogalactopyranoside (IPTG). lac repressor encoded by lacI
    825..855     -  promoter       lac promoter: promoter for the E. coli lac operon
    870..891     -  protein_bind   CAP binding site: CAP binding activates transcription in the presence of cAMP. E. coli catabolite activator protein
    904..996     -  CDS            lacI (fragment): lac repressor; lacI; The lac repressor binds to the lac operator to inhibit transcription in E. coli. This inhibition can be relieved by adding lactose or isopropyl-β-D-thiogalactopyranoside (IPTG).
   1179..1767    -  rep_origin     ori: high-copy-number ColE1/pMB1/pBR322/pUC origin of replication
   1938..2753    -  CDS            KanR: aminoglycoside phosphotransferase; aph(3')-Ia; confers resistance to kanamycin in bacteria or G418 (Geneticin®) in eukaryotes
   2754..2858    -  promoter       AmpR promoter: bla
   2953..35      +  CDS            rop (fragment) (across the origin): Rop protein, which maintains plasmids at low copy number; rop
>Addgene plasmid #121324 | pUC57-Kan_FR13_00109161 | depositor full sequence | sequence record 231396 | pUC57-Kan_FR13_00109161 sequence 2953 bps
TCGCGCGTTTCGGTGATGACGGTGAAAACCTCTGACACATGCAGCTCCCGGAGACGGTCACAGCTTGTCT
GTAAGCGGATGCCGGGAGCAGACAAGCCCGTCAGGGCGCGTCAGCGGGTGTTGGCGGGTGTCGGGGCTGG
CTTAACTATGCGGCATCAGAGCAGATTGTACTGAGAGTGCACCATATGCGGTGTGAAATACCGCACAGAT
GCGTAAGGAGAAAATACCGCATCAGGCGCCATTCGCCATTCAGGCTGCGCAACTGTTGGGAAGGGCGATC
GGTGCGGGCCTCTTCGCTATTACGCCAGCTGGCGAAAGGGGGATGTGCTGCAAGGCGATTAAGTTGGGTA
ACGCCAGGGTTTTCCCAGTCACGACGTTGTAAAACGACGGCCAGTGAATTGACGCGTATTGGGATGGAAC
TTGGTCTCTAATGAAAGGTCCAAAAACTATTGAAGTTCAACCAGATTTTCAAGGTCCACAAACTGGTGGT
ATTTGTTGTGATGCTGGTACTAATTCTGATACTGATAAATTTTGTTCTGGTAATAATTTGAATGCTTTTT
GTTGTGGTCCATTTAGATCTGATAGAAAAGGTGGTAAAGGTGTTCAAGGTGGTTGTGATCCATTTCCAGA
TTTTCCAACTGGTAGAAATGTTGTTACTTTTCCACCAGGTAATCAACAATGTGTTTCTTCTGGTGGTCAT
GCTGGTTTTATTGGTTGTGCTTGAGCTTAGAGACCAAGTTCCATCCCAATGGCGCGCCGAGCTTGGCTCG
AGCATGGTCATAGCTGTTTCCTGTGTGAAATTGTTATCCGCTCACAATTCCACACAACATACGAGCCGGA
AGCATAAAGTGTAAAGCCTGGGGTGCCTAATGAGTGAGCTAACTCACATTAATTGCGTTGCGCTCACTGC
CCGCTTTCCAGTCGGGAAACCTGTCGTGCCAGCTGCATTAATGAATCGGCCAACGCGCGGGGAGAGGCGG
TTTGCGTATTGGGCGCTCTTCCGCTTCCTCGCTCACTGACTCGCTGCGCTCGGTCGTTCGGCTGCGGCGA
GCGGTATCAGCTCACTCAAAGGCGGTAATACGGTTATCCACAGAATCAGGGGATAACGCAGGAAAGAACA
TGTGAGCAAAAGGCCAGCAAAAGGCCAGGAACCGTAAAAAGGCCGCGTTGCTGGCGTTTTTCCATAGGCT
CCGCCCCCCTGACGAGCATCACAAAAATCGACGCTCAAGTCAGAGGTGGCGAAACCCGACAGGACTATAA
AGATACCAGGCGTTTCCCCCTGGAAGCTCCCTCGTGCGCTCTCCTGTTCCGACCCTGCCGCTTACCGGAT
ACCTGTCCGCCTTTCTCCCTTCGGGAAGCGTGGCGCTTTCTCATAGCTCACGCTGTAGGTATCTCAGTTC
GGTGTAGGTCGTTCGCTCCAAGCTGGGCTGTGTGCACGAACCCCCCGTTCAGCCCGACCGCTGCGCCTTA
TCCGGTAACTATCGTCTTGAGTCCAACCCGGTAAGACACGACTTATCGCCACTGGCAGCAGCCACTGGTA
ACAGGATTAGCAGAGCGAGGTATGTAGGCGGTGCTACAGAGTTCTTGAAGTGGTGGCCTAACTACGGCTA
CACTAGAAGAACAGTATTTGGTATCTGCGCTCTGCTGAAGCCAGTTACCTTCGGAAAAAGAGTTGGTAGC
TCTTGATCCGGCAAACAAACCACCGCTGGTAGCGGTGGTTTTTTTGTTTGCAAGCAGCAGATTACGCGCA
GAAAAAAAGGATCTCAAGAAGATCCTTTGATCTTTTCTACGGGGTCTGACGCTCAGTGGAACGAAAACTC
ACGTTAAGGGATTTTGGTCATGAGATTATCAAAAAGGATCTTCACCTAGATCCTTTTAAATTAAAAATGA
AGTTTTAAATCAATCTAAAGTATATATGAGTAAACTTGGTCTGACAGTTAGAAAAACTCATCGAGCATCA
AATGAAACTGCAATTTATTCATATCAGGATTATCAATACCATATTTTTGAAAAAGCCGTTTCTGTAATGA
AGGAGAAAACTCACCGAGGCAGTTCCATAGGATGGCAAGATCCTGGTATCGGTCTGCGATTCCGACTCGT
CCAACATCAATACAACCTATTAATTTCCCCTCGTCAAAAATAAGGTTATCAAGTGAGAAATCACCATGAG
TGACGACTGAATCCGGTGAGAATGGCAAAAGTTTATGCATTTCTTTCCAGACTTGTTCAACAGGCCAGCC
ATTACGCTCGTCATCAAAATCACTCGCATCAACCAAACCGTTATTCATTCGTGATTGCGCCTGAGCGAGA
CGAAATACGCGATCGCTGTTAAAAGGACAATTACAAACAGGAATCGAATGCAACCGGCGCAGGAACACTG
CCAGCGCATCAACAATATTTTCACCTGAATCAGGATATTCTTCTAATACCTGGAATGCTGTTTTCCCAGG
GATCGCAGTGGTGAGTAACCATGCATCATCAGGAGTACGGATAAAATGCTTGATGGTCGGAAGAGGCATA
AATTCCGTCAGCCAGTTTAGTCTGACCATCTCATCTGTAACATCATTGGCAACGCTACCTTTGCCATGTT
TCAGAAACAACTCTGGCGCATCGGGCTTCCCATACAATCGATAGATTGTCGCACCTGATTGCCCGACATT
ATCGCGAGCCCATTTATACCCATATAAATCAGCATCCATGTTGGAATTTAATCGCGGCCTAGAGCAAGAC
GTTTCCCGTTGAATATGGCTCATACTCTTCCTTTTTCAATATTATTGAAGCATTTATCAGGGTTATTGTC
TCATGAGCGGATACATATTTGAATGTATTTAGAAAAATAAACAAATAGGGGTTCCGCGCACATTTCCCCG
AAAAGTGCCACCTGACGTCTAAGAAACCATTATTATCATGACATTAACCTATAAAAATAGGCGTATCACG
AGGCCCTTTCGTC
