>Addgene plasmid #121324 | pUC57-Kan_FR13_00109161 | depositor partial sequence | sequence record 230900 | FR13_00109161
TTGGTCTCTAATGAAAGGTCCAAAAACTATTGAAGTTCAACCAGATTTTCAAGGTCCACAAACTGGTGGT
ATTTGTTGTGATGCTGGTACTAATTCTGATACTGATAAATTTTGTTCTGGTAATAATTTGAATGCTTTTT
GTTGTGGTCCATTTAGATCTGATAGAAAAGGTGGTAAAGGTGTTCAAGGTGGTTGTGATCCATTTCCAGA
TTTTCCAACTGGTAGAAATGTTGTTACTTTTCCACCAGGTAATCAACAATGTGTTTCTTCTGGTGGTCAT
GCTGGTTTTATTGGTTGTGCTTGAGCTTAGAGACCAA
