>Addgene plasmid #121324 | pUC57-Kan_FR13_00109161 | depositor partial sequence | sequence record 230901 | empty_vector
TCGCGCGTTTCGGTGATGACGGTGAAAACCTCTGACACATGCAGCTCCCGGAGACGGTCACAGCTTGTCT
GTAAGCGGATGCCGGGAGCAGACAAGCCCGTCAGGGCGCGTCAGCGGGTGTTGGCGGGTGTCGGGGCTGG
CTTAACTATGCGGCATCAGAGCAGATTGTACTGAGAGTGCACCATATGCGGTGTGAAATACCGCACAGAT
GCGTAAGGAGAAAATACCGCATCAGGCGCCATTCGCCATTCAGGCTGCGCAACTGTTGGGAAGGGCGATC
GGTGCGGGCCTCTTCGCTATTACGCCAGCTGGCGAAAGGGGGATGTGCTGCAAGGCGATTAAGTTGGGTA
ACGCCAGGGTTTTCCCAGTCACGACGTTGTAAAACGACGGCCAGTGAATTGACGCGTATTGGGATATCCC
AATGGCGCGCCGAGCTTGGCTCGAGCATGGTCATAGCTGTTTCCTGTGTGAAATTGTTATCCGCTCACAA
TTCCACACAACATACGAGCCGGAAGCATAAAGTGTAAAGCCTGGGGTGCCTAATGAGTGAGCTAACTCAC
ATTAATTGCGTTGCGCTCACTGCCCGCTTTCCAGTCGGGAAACCTGTCGTGCCAGCTGCATTAATGAATC
GGCCAACGCGCGGGGAGAGGCGGTTTGCGTATTGGGCGCTCTTCCGCTTCCTCGCTCACTGACTCGCTGC
GCTCGGTCGTTCGGCTGCGGCGAGCGGTATCAGCTCACTCAAAGGCGGTAATACGGTTATCCACAGAATC
AGGGGATAACGCAGGAAAGAACATGTGAGCAAAAGGCCAGCAAAAGGCCAGGAACCGTAAAAAGGCCGCG
TTGCTGGCGTTTTTCCATAGGCTCCGCCCCCCTGACGAGCATCACAAAAATCGACGCTCAAGTCAGAGGT
GGCGAAACCCGACAGGACTATAAAGATACCAGGCGTTTCCCCCTGGAAGCTCCCTCGTGCGCTCTCCTGT
TCCGACCCTGCCGCTTACCGGATACCTGTCCGCCTTTCTCCCTTCGGGAAGCGTGGCGCTTTCTCATAGC
TCACGCTGTAGGTATCTCAGTTCGGTGTAGGTCGTTCGCTCCAAGCTGGGCTGTGTGCACGAACCCCCCG
TTCAGCCCGACCGCTGCGCCTTATCCGGTAACTATCGTCTTGAGTCCAACCCGGTAAGACACGACTTATC
GCCACTGGCAGCAGCCACTGGTAACAGGATTAGCAGAGCGAGGTATGTAGGCGGTGCTACAGAGTTCTTG
AAGTGGTGGCCTAACTACGGCTACACTAGAAGAACAGTATTTGGTATCTGCGCTCTGCTGAAGCCAGTTA
CCTTCGGAAAAAGAGTTGGTAGCTCTTGATCCGGCAAACAAACCACCGCTGGTAGCGGTGGTTTTTTTGT
TTGCAAGCAGCAGATTACGCGCAGAAAAAAAGGATCTCAAGAAGATCCTTTGATCTTTTCTACGGGGTCT
GACGCTCAGTGGAACGAAAACTCACGTTAAGGGATTTTGGTCATGAGATTATCAAAAAGGATCTTCACCT
AGATCCTTTTAAATTAAAAATGAAGTTTTAAATCAATCTAAAGTATATATGAGTAAACTTGGTCTGACAG
TTAGAAAAACTCATCGAGCATCAAATGAAACTGCAATTTATTCATATCAGGATTATCAATACCATATTTT
TGAAAAAGCCGTTTCTGTAATGAAGGAGAAAACTCACCGAGGCAGTTCCATAGGATGGCAAGATCCTGGT
ATCGGTCTGCGATTCCGACTCGTCCAACATCAATACAACCTATTAATTTCCCCTCGTCAAAAATAAGGTT
ATCAAGTGAGAAATCACCATGAGTGACGACTGAATCCGGTGAGAATGGCAAAAGTTTATGCATTTCTTTC
CAGACTTGTTCAACAGGCCAGCCATTACGCTCGTCATCAAAATCACTCGCATCAACCAAACCGTTATTCA
TTCGTGATTGCGCCTGAGCGAGACGAAATACGCGATCGCTGTTAAAAGGACAATTACAAACAGGAATCGA
ATGCAACCGGCGCAGGAACACTGCCAGCGCATCAACAATATTTTCACCTGAATCAGGATATTCTTCTAAT
ACCTGGAATGCTGTTTTCCCAGGGATCGCAGTGGTGAGTAACCATGCATCATCAGGAGTACGGATAAAAT
GCTTGATGGTCGGAAGAGGCATAAATTCCGTCAGCCAGTTTAGTCTGACCATCTCATCTGTAACATCATT
GGCAACGCTACCTTTGCCATGTTTCAGAAACAACTCTGGCGCATCGGGCTTCCCATACAATCGATAGATT
GTCGCACCTGATTGCCCGACATTATCGCGAGCCCATTTATACCCATATAAATCAGCATCCATGTTGGAAT
TTAATCGCGGCCTAGAGCAAGACGTTTCCCGTTGAATATGGCTCATACTCTTCCTTTTTCAATATTATTG
AAGCATTTATCAGGGTTATTGTCTCATGAGCGGATACATATTTGAATGTATTTAGAAAAATAAACAAATA
GGGGTTCCGCGCACATTTCCCCGAAAAGTGCCACCTGACGTCTAAGAAACCATTATTATCATGACATTAA
CCTATAAAAATAGGCGTATCACGAGGCCCTTTCGTC
