>Addgene plasmid #121324 | pUC57-Kan_FR13_00109161 | addgene partial sequence | sequence record 238137 | M13-F20 5'-TGTAAAACGACGGCCAGT-3'
TTGGTCTCTAATGAAAGGTCCAAAAACTATTGAAGTTCAACCAGATTTTCAAGGTCCACAAACTGGTGGT
ATTTGTTGTGATGCTGGTACTAATTCTGATACTGATAAATTTTGTTCTGGTAATAATTTGAATGCTTTTT
GTTGTGGTCCATTTAGATCTGATAGAAAAGGTGGTAAAGGTGTTCAAGGTGGTTGTGATCCATTTCCAGA
TTTTCCAACTGGTAGAAATGTTGTTACTTTTCCACCAGGTAATCAACAATGTGTTTCTTCTGGTGGTCAT
GCTGGTTTTATTGGTTGTGCTTGAGCTTAGAGACCAAGTTCCATCCCAATGGCGCGCCGAGCTTGGCTCG
AGCATGGTCATAGCTGTTTCCTGTGTGAAATTGTTATCCGCTCACAATTCCACACAACATACGAGCCGGA
AGCATAAAGTGTAAAGCCTGGGGTGCCTAATGAGTGAGCTAACTCACATTAATTGCGTTGCGCTCACTGC
CCGCTTTCCAGTCGGGAAACCTGTCGTGCCAGCTGCATTAATGAATCGGCCAACGCGCGGGGAGAGGCGG
TTTGCGTATTGGGCGCTCTTCCGCTTCCTCGCTCACTGACTCGCTGCGCTCGGTCGTTCGGCTGCGGCGA
GCGGTATCAGCTCACTCAAAGGCGGTAATACGGTTATCCACAGAATCAGGGGATAACGCAGGAAAGAACA
TGTGAGCAAAAGGCCAGCAAAAGGCCAGGAACCGTAAAAAGGCCGCGTTGCTGGCGTTTTTCCATAGGCT
CCGCCCCCCTGACGAGCATCACAAAAATCGACGCTCAAGTCAGAGGTGGCGAAACCCGACAGGACTATAA
AGATACCAGGCGTTTCCCCCTGGAAGCTCCCTCGTGCGCTCTCCTGTTCCGACCCTGCCGCTTACCGGAT
ACCTGTCCGCCTTTCTCCCTTCGGGAAGCGTGGCGCTTTCTCATAGCTCACGCTGTAGGTATCTCAGTTC
GGTGTAGGTCGTTCGCTCC
